>Addgene plasmid #87801 | pTNS1 | addgene full sequence | sequence record 177272 | Addgene NGS Result
TAATACGACTCACTATAGGGGAATTGTGAGCGGATAACAATTCCCCTGTAGAAATAATTTTGTTTAACTT
TAATAAGGAGATATACCATGAGCCACGTGCATCACCATCATCACCACGGATCCTTTAAAAACAAAGAAAT
TTTGGCTGTAGTTGAAGCCGTATCCAATGAAAAGGCGCTACCTCGCGAGAAGATTTTCGAAGCATTGGAA
AGCGCGCTGGCGACAGCAACAAAGAAAAAATATGAACAAGAGATCGACGTCCGCGTACAGATCGATCGCA
AAAGCGGTGATTTTGACACTTTCCGTCGCTGGTTAGTTGTTGATGAAGTCACCCAGCCGACCAAGGAAAT
CACCCTTGAAGCCGCACGTTATGAAGATGAAAGCCTGAACCTGGGCGATTACGTTGAAGATCAGATTGAG
TCTGTTACCTTTGACCGTATCACTACCCAGACGGCAAAACAGGTTATCGTGCAGAAAGTGCGTGAAGCCG
AACGTGCGATGGTGGTTGATCAGTTCCGTGAACACGAAGGTGAAATCATCACCGGCGTGGTGAAAAAAGT
AAACCGCGACAACATCTCTCTGGATCTGGGCAACAACGCTGAAGCCGTGATCCTGCGCGAAGATATGCTG
CCGCGTGAAAACTTCCGCCCTGGCGACCGCGTTCGTGGCGTGCTCTATTCCGTTCGCCCGGAAGCGCGTG
GCGCGCAACTGTTCGTCACTCGTTCCAAGCCGGAAATGCTGATCGAACTGTTCCGTATTGAAGTGCCAGA
AATCGGCGAAGAAGTGATTGAAATTAAAGCAGCGGCTCGCGATCCGGGTTCTCGTGCGAAAATCGCGGTG
AAAACCAACGATAAACGTATCGATCCGGTAGGTGCTTGCGTAGGTATGCGTGGCGCGCGTGTTCAGGCGG
TGTCTACTGAACTGGGTGGCGAGCGTATCGATATCGTCCTGTGGGATGATAACCCGGCGCAGTTCGTGAT
TAACGCAATGGCACCGGCAGACGTTGCTTCTATCGTGGTGGATGAAGATAAACACACCATGGACATCGCC
GTTGAAGCCGGTAATCTGGCGCAGGCGATTGGCCGTAACGGTCAGAACGTGCGTCTGGCTTCGCAACTGA
GCGGTTGGGAACTCAACGTGATGACCGTTGACGACCTGCAAGCTAAGCATCAGGCGGAAGCGCACGCAGC
GATCGACACCTTCACCAAATATCTCGACATCGACGAAGACTTCGCGACTGTTCTGGTAGAAGAAGGCTTC
TCGACGCTGGAAGAATTGGCCTATGTGCCGATGAAAGAGCTGTTGGAAATCGAAGGCCTTGATGAGCCGA
CCGTTGAAGCACTGCGCGAGCGTGCTAAAAATGCACTGGCCACCATTGCACAGGCCCAGGAAGAAAGCCT
CGGTGATAACAAACCGGCTGACGATCTGCTGAACCTTGAAGGGGTAGATCGTGATTTGGCATTCAAACTG
GCCGCCCGTGGCGTTTGTACGCTGGAAGATCTCGCCGAACAGGGCATTGATGATCTGGCTGATATCGAAG
GGTTGACCGACGAAAAAGCCGGAGCACTGATTATGGCTGCCCGTAATATTTGCTGGTTCGGTGACGAAGC
GTACGTAAGATCCTGGGAAGTTAAACCGGAAACCCACATCAACCTGAAAGTTTCTGACGGTTCTTCTGAA
ATCTTCTTCAAAATCAAAAAAACCACCCCGCTGCGTCGTCTGATGGAAGCTTTCGCTAAACGTCAGGGTA
AAGAAATGGACTCTCTGCGTTTCCTGTACGACGGTATCCGTATCCAGGCTGACCAGACCCCGGAAGACCT
GGACATGGAAGACAACGACATCATCGAAGCTCACCGTGAACAGCTGGGTGGTGCTACCATGGAATTCGGG
CCCGATATCGGTACCCTCGAGGATATCTGGTCGCACCCTCAATTCGAGAAATGAGTCGAGTCTGGTAAAG
AAACCGCTGCTGCGAAATTTGAACGCCAGCACATGGACTCGTCTACTAGCGCAGCTTAATTAACCTAGGC
TGCTGCCACCGCTGAGCAATAACTAGCATAACCCCTTGGGGCCTCTAAACGGGTCTTGAGGGGTTTTTTG
CTGAAACCTCAGGCATTTGAGAAGCACACGGTCACACTGCTTCCGGTAGTCAATAAACCGGTAAACCAGC
AATAGACATAAGCGGCTATTTAACGACCCTGCCCTGAACCGACGACAAGCTGACGACCGGGTCTCCGCAA
GTGGCACTTTTCGGGGAAATGTGCGCGGAACCCCTATTTGTTTATTTTTCTAAATACATTCAAATATGTA
TCCGCTCATGAATTAATTCTTAGAAAAACTCATCGAGCATCAAATGAAACTGCAATTTATTCATATCAGG
ATTATCAATACCATATTTTTGAAAAAGCCGTTTCTGTAATGAAGGAGAAAACTCACCGAGGCAGTTCCAT
AGGATGGCAAGATCCTGGTATCGGTCTGCGATTCCGACTCGTCCAACATCAATACAACCTATTAATTTCC
CCTCGTCAAAAATAAGGTTATCAAGTGAGAAATCACCATGAGTGACGACTGAATCCGGTGAGAATGGCAA
AAGTTTATGCATTTCTTTCCAGACTTGTTCAACAGGCCAGCCATTACGCTCGTCATCAAAATCACTCGCA
TCAACCAAACCGTTATTCATTCGTGATTGCGCCTGAGCGAGACGAAATACGCGGTCGCTGTTAAAAGGAC
AATTACAAACAGGAATCGAATGCAACCGGCGCAGGAACACTGCCAGCGCATCAACAATATTTTCACCTGA
ATCAGGATATTCTTCTAATACCTGGAATGCTGTTTTCCCGGGGATCGCAGTGGTGAGTAACCATGCATCA
TCAGGAGTACGGATAAAATGCTTGATGGTCGGAAGAGGCATAAATTCCGTCAGCCAGTTTAGTCTGACCA
TCTCATCTGTAACATCATTGGCAACGCTACCTTTGCCATGTTTCAGAAACAACTCTGGCGCATCGGGCTT
CCCATACAATCGATAGATTGTCGCACCTGATTGCCCGACATTATCGCGAGCCCATTTATACCCATATAAA
TCAGCATCCATGTTGGAATTTAATCGCGGCCTAGAGCAAGACGTTTCCCGTTGAATATGGCTCATACTCT
TCCTTTTTCAATATTATTGAAGCATTTATCAGGGTTATTGTCTCATGAGCGGATACATATTTGAATGTAT
TTAGAAAAATAAACAAATAGGCATGCAGCGCTCTTCCGCTTCCTCGCTCACTGACTCGCTACGCTCGGTC
GTTCGACTGCGGCGAGCGGTGTCAGCTCACTCAAAAGCGGTAATACGGTTATCCACAGAATCAGGGGATA
AAGCCGGAAAGAACATGTGAGCAAAAAGCAAAGCACCGGAAGAAGCCAACGCCGCAGGCGTTTTTCCATA
GGCTCCGCCCCCCTGACGAGCATCACAAAAATCGACGCTCAAGCCAGAGGTGGCGAAACCCGACAGGACT
ATAAAGATACCAGGCGTTTCCCCCTGGAAGCTCCCTCGTGCGCTCTCCTGTTCCGACCCTGCCGCTTACC
GGATACCTGTCCGCCTTTCTCCCTTCGGGAAGCGTGGCGCTTTCTCATAGCTCACGCTGTTGGTATCTCA
GTTCGGTGTAGGTCGTTCGCTCCAAGCTGGGCTGTGTGCACGAACCCCCCGTTCAGCCCGACCGCTGCGC
CTTATCCGGTAACTATCGTCTTGAGTCCAACCCGGTAAGACACGACTTATCGCCACTGGCAGCAGCCATT
GGTAACTGATTTAGAGGACTTTGTCTTGAAGTTATGCACCTGTTAAGGCTAAACTGAAAGAACAGATTTT
GGTGAGTGCGGTCCTCCAACCCACTTACCTTGGTTCAAAGAGTTGGTAGCTCAGCGAACCTTGAGAAAAC
CACCGTTGGTAGCGGTGGTTTTTCTTTATTTATGAGATGATGAATCAATCGGTCTATCAAGTCAACGAAC
AGCTATTCCGTTACTCTAGATTTCAGTGCAATTTATCTCTTCAAATGTAGCACCTGAAGTCAGCCCCATA
CGATATAAGTTGTAATTCTCATGTTAGTCATGCCCCGCGCCCACCGGAAGGAGCTGACTGGGTTGAAGGC
TCTCAAGGGCATCGGTCGAGATCCCGGTGCCTAATGAGTGAGCTAACTTACATTAATTGCGTTGCGCTCA
CTGCCCGCTTTCCAGTCGGGAAACCTGTCGTGCCAGTTGCATTAATGAATCGGCCAACGCGCGGGGAGAG
GCGGTTTGCGTATTGGGCGCCAGGGTGGTTTTTCTTTTCACCAGTGAGACGGGCAACAGTTGATTGCCCT
TCACCGCCTGGCCCTGAGAGAGTTGCAGCAAGCGGTCCACGCTGGTTTGCCCCAGCAGGCGAAAATCCTG
TTTGATGGTGGTTAACGGCGGGATATAACATGAGCTGTCTTCGGTATCGTCGTATCCCACTACCGAGATG
TCCGCACCAACGCGCAGCCCGGACTCGGTAATGGCGCGCATTGCGCCCAGCGCCATCTGATCGTTGGCAA
CCAGCATCGCAGTGGGAACGATGCCCTCATTCAGCATTTGCATGGTTTGTTGAAAACCGGACATGGCACT
CCAGTCGCCTTCCCGTTCCGCTATCGGCTGAATTTGATTGCGAGTGAGATATTTATGCCAGCCAGCCAGA
CGCAGACGCGCCGAGACAGAACTTAATGGGCCCGCTAACAGCGCGATTTGCTGGTGACCCAATGCGACCA
GATGCTCCACGCCCAGTCGCGTACCGTCTTCATGGGAGAAAATAATACTGTTGATGGGTGTCTGGTCAGA
GACATCAAGAAATAACGCCGGAACATTAGTGCAGGCAGCTTCCACAGCAATGGCATCCTGGTCATCCAGC
GGATAGTTAATGATCAGCCCACTGACGCGTTGCGCGAGAAGATTGTGCACCGCCGCTTTACAGGCTTCGA
CGCCGCTTCGTTCTACCATCGACACCACCACGCTGGCACCCAGTTGATCGGCGCGAGATTTAATCGCCGC
GACAATTTGCGACGGCGCGTGCAGGGCCAGACTGGAGGTGGCAACGCCAATCAGCAACGACTGTTTGCCC
GCCAGTTGTTGTGCCACGCGGTTGGGAATGTAATTCAGCTCCGCCATCGCCGCTTCCACTTTTTCCCGCG
TTTTCGCAGAAACGTGGCTGGCCTGGTTCACCACGCGGGAAACGGTCTGATAAGAGACACCGGCATACTC
TGCGACATCGTATAACGTTACTGGTTTCACATTCACCACCCTGAATTGACTCTCTTCCGGGCGCTATCAT
GCCATACCGCGAAAGGTTTTGCGCCATTCGATGGTGTCCGGGATCTCGACGCTCTCCCTTATGCGACTCC
TGCATTAGGAAAT
Features (pLannotate 1.2.2; 17 found; start..end, strand, type, name):
      1..19      +  promoter       T7 promoter: promoter for bacteriophage T7 RNA polymerase
     20..44      +  protein_bind   lac operator: The lac repressor binds to the lac operator to inhibit transcription in E. coli. This inhibition can be relieved by adding lactose or isopropyl-β-D-thiogalactopyranoside (IPTG). lac repressor encoded by lacI
     59..81      +  RBS            RBS: efficient ribosome binding site from bacteriophage T7 gene 10 (Olins and Rangwala, 1989)
    130..1611    +  CDS            NusA: transcription elongation protein (N utilization substance protein A); nusA; highly soluble in E. coli
   1642..1878    +  CDS            SMT3 (fragment): SMT3_YEAST - Experimental evidence at protein level: Swiss-Prot protein existence level 1. Not known; suppressor of MIF2 mutations. From Saccharomyces cerevisiae (strain ATCC 204508 / S288c) (Baker's yeast).
   1957..1998    +  CDS            S-Tag (fragment): affinity and epitope tag derived from pancreatic ribonuclease A
   2028..2045    +  CDS            SET1 (fragment): solubility-enhancement tag derived from T7 phage gene 10B
   2053..2100    +  terminator     T7 terminator: transcription terminator for bacteriophage T7 RNA polymerase
   2264..2321    +  promoter       AmpR promoter (fragment): bla
   2330..3145    -  CDS            KanR: aminoglycoside phosphotransferase; aph(3')-Ia; confers resistance to kanamycin in bacteria or G418 (Geneticin®) in eukaryotes
   3146..3237    -  promoter       AmpR promoter: bla
   3253..4002    -  rep_origin     RSF ori: Plasmids containing the RSF 1030 origin of replication can be propagated in E. coli cells that contain additional plasmids with compatible origins.
   4085..4149    -  CDS            TcR (fragment): tetracycline efflux protein; tet; confers resistance to tetracycline
   4164..4185    -  protein_bind   CAP binding site: CAP binding activates transcription in the presence of cAMP. E. coli catabolite activator protein
   4198..5280    -  CDS            lacI: lac repressor; lacI; The lac repressor binds to the lac operator to inhibit transcription in E. coli. This inhibition can be relieved by adding lactose or isopropyl-β-D-thiogalactopyranoside (IPTG).
   5281..5358    -  promoter       lacI promoter: lacI
   5366..5401    -  CDS            TcR (fragment): tetracycline efflux protein; tet; confers resistance to tetracycline
