[The description below was written by a language model from this plasmid's Addgene catalogue record and pLannotate feature annotations shown in this document.]
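Description:
pTNS1 is an empty bacterial expression backbone derived from pRSFDuet-1, built for producing recombinant proteins in E. coli as NusA-SUMO fusions. It replicates from the RSF1030 origin, which is compatible with other common origins and so allows co-maintenance with additional plasmids. The catalogue lists it as high copy, and selection is by kanamycin through the aph(3')-Ia KanR gene. A lacI cassette with its own promoter supplies lac repressor.

The expression unit consists of a T7 promoter followed by a lac operator and the T7 gene 10 ribosome binding site, so transcription depends on a host providing T7 RNA polymerase and is inducible with IPTG. Downstream lies the coding sequence for NusA, a highly soluble E. coli protein used as a solubility enhancer, followed by a fragment of yeast SMT3 (SUMO). The record describes this fragment as a synthesized mutant SUMO. According to the catalogue, a 6xHis tag sits at the N-terminus and a Strep II tag at the C-terminus of the fusion, although neither tag is annotated in the feature table. A gene of interest is inserted after the SUMO module by blunt-end cloning. The associated publication title indicates the design is meant to speed plasmid construction and yield proteins with native N-termini once the tag is removed. Residual S-Tag sequence and a short match annotated as a SET1 fragment precede the T7 terminator. These, along with the small TcR and AmpR promoter fragments, are probably backbone remnants or incidental annotation matches rather than functional elements. No insert is present in the deposited plasmid.
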