Addgene plasmid #87801: pTNS1
Purpose: (Empty Backbone) For constructing NusA-SUMO-fusion proteins with N-terminal His tag and C-terminal strep II tag using "blunt-end" cloning.
Depositing lab: Yu-Zhu Zhang. Depositing organization: USDA ARS Albany, Western Regional Research Center. Publication: A Mutant Sumo Facilitates Quick Plasmid Construction for Expressing Proteins with Native N-termini After Tag Removal. Zhang Y, Fan Y. Mol Biotechnol. 2017 May;59(4-5):159-167. doi: 10.1007/s12033-017-9998-6. PubMed 28349302.
Backbone
  Vector backbone: pRSFduet-1
  Backbone manufacturer: EMD Millipore
  Vector type: Bacterial Expression
  Tag / fusion protein: 6xHis (N terminal on backbone); Strep II (C terminal on backbone)
Growth in bacteria
  Bacterial resistance: Kanamycin, 50 μg/mL
  Growth temperature: 37°C
  Growth strain: DH5alpha
  Copy number: High Copy
Gene/Insert
  Gene/Insert name: None
  Tag / fusion protein: 6xHis (N terminal on backbone); Strep II (C terminal on backbone)
Resource information
  A portion of this plasmid was derived from a plasmid made by: The constructs contain a DNA sequence which encodes a mutant sumo from yeast. I had the coding sequence synthesized by a commercial vendor.
Terms and licenses: Academic/Nonprofit Terms; Industry Terms: Not Available to Industry
Depositor comments: Additional reference: Zhang, Y.; Du, W.X.; Fregevu, C.; Kothary, M.H.; Harden, L; McHugh, T.H. Expression, purification, and characterization of almond (Prunus dulcis) allergen Pru du 4. J. Agric Food Chem 2014, 62, 12695-700. PMID: 25437489
How to cite: pTNS1 was a gift from Yu-Zhu Zhang (Addgene plasmid # 87801 ; http://n2t.net/addgene:87801 ; RRID:Addgene_87801)
